>Addgene plasmid #31858 | psiCHECK-2-nMyc-wt_3'UTR | addgene full sequence | sequence record 307133 | Addgene NGS Result
CTTTTGCTCACATGGCTCGACAGATCTGCGCAGCACCATGGCCTGAAATAACCTCTGAAAGAGGAACTTG
GTTAGGTACCTTCTGAGGCGGAAAGAACCAGCTGTGGAATGTGTGTCAGTTAGGGTGTGGAAAGTCCCCA
GGCTCCCCAGCAGGCAGAAGTATGCAAAGCATGCATCTCAATTAGTCAGCAACCAGGTGTGGAAAGTCCC
CAGGCTCCCCAGCAGGCAGAAGTATGCAAAGCATGCATCTCAATTAGTCAGCAACCATAGTCCCGCCCCT
AACTCCGCCCATCCCGCCCCTAACTCCGCCCAGTTCCGCCCATTCTCCGCCCCATGGCTGACTAATTTTT
TTTATTTATGCAGAGGCCGAGGCCGCCTCGGCCTCTGAGCTATTCCAGAAGTAGTGAGGAGGCTTTTTTG
GAGGCCTAGGCTTTTGCAAAAAGCTTGATTCTTCTGACACAACAGTCTCGAACTTAAGCTGCAGAAGTTG
GTCGTGAGGCACTGGGCAGGTAAGTATCAAGGTTACAAGACAGGTTTAAGGAGACCAATAGAAACTGGGC
TTGTCGAGACAGAGAAGACTCTTGCGTTTCTGATAGGCACCTATTGGTCTTACTGACATCCACTTTGCCT
TTCTCTCCACAGGTGTCCACTCCCAGTTCAATTACAGCTCTTAAGGCTAGAGTACTTAATACGACTCACT
ATAGGCTAGCCACCATGGCTTCCAAGGTGTACGACCCCGAGCAACGCAAACGCATGATCACTGGGCCTCA
GTGGTGGGCTCGCTGCAAGCAAATGAACGTGCTGGACTCCTTCATCAACTACTATGATTCCGAGAAGCAC
GCCGAGAACGCCGTGATTTTTCTGCATGGTAACGCTGCCTCCAGCTACCTGTGGAGGCACGTCGTGCCTC
ACATCGAGCCCGTGGCTAGATGCATCATCCCTGATCTGATCGGAATGGGTAAGTCCGGCAAGAGCGGGAA
TGGCTCATATCGCCTCCTGGATCACTACAAGTACCTCACCGCTTGGTTCGAGCTGCTGAACCTTCCAAAG
AAAATCATCTTTGTGGGCCACGACTGGGGGGCTTGTCTGGCCTTTCACTACTCCTACGAGCACCAAGACA
AGATCAAGGCCATCGTCCATGCTGAGAGTGTCGTGGACGTGATCGAGTCCTGGGACGAGTGGCCTGACAT
CGAGGAGGATATCGCCCTGATCAAGAGCGAAGAGGGCGAGAAAATGGTGCTTGAGAATAACTTCTTCGTC
GAGACCATGCTCCCAAGCAAGATCATGCGGAAACTGGAGCCTGAGGAGTTCGCTGCCTACCTGGAGCCAT
TCAAGGAGAAGGGCGAGGTTAGACGGCCTACCCTCTCCTGGCCTCGCGAGATCCCTCTCGTTAAGGGAGG
CAAGCCCGACGTCGTCCAGATTGTCCGCAACTACAACGCCTACCTTCGGGCCAGCGACGATCTGCCTAAG
ATGTTCATCGAGTCCGACCCTGGGTTCTTTTCCAACGCTATTGTCGAGGGAGCTAAGAAGTTCCCTAACA
CCGAGTTCGTGAAGGTGAAGGGCCTCCACTTCAGCCAGGAGGACGCTCCAGATGAAATGGGTAAGTACAT
CAAGAGCTTCGTGGAGCGCGTGCTGAAGAACGAGCAGTAATTCTAGGCGATCGCTCGAGCGTTTCCCACA
CGGACAGTCACTGCCACTTTGCACATTTTGATTTTTTTTTTTTTTTTAAACAAACATTGTGTTGACATTA
AGAATGTTGGTTTACTTTCAAATTGGTCCCCTGTCGAGTCTGGATCTGGGTAGGGGGCAGGACACGGGGT
TCTGCCATGACCTTGGAAAAAAAACTGACTTATGGGATGCTGGGTGGCTTGTTTTCCTCCTCCATATCAC
CTGGTGACAGCCGTGGAAGTTCGGGACACTAAGGAGCTTCAGGAGGCTGTGAAGTCACCTTGTTCCGGTC
CAAGATTCCAAACAGAGTCATTCCTTCTTTTTACAATGGTGCTTAAGTTCCAGCAAATGCCACAGAAGGG
GGGGTTGCCATTTGATGCCCCTGGGAACACTTGTGTAAATACCATTGATACGCCCGCCTTTTGTATACGT
CCTGGGTAATGAGAGGTGGCTCTTGCGGCCAGTATTAGACTGGAAGTTCACACCTAAGTACTGTAAGAAT
ACCTCAATGTTTGAGGGGCATGTTTTGTATACAAATATATTGTTAATCTGTTATGTACTGTACTAATTCC
TACACGGCCTATATACTTTAGTATGACGCTGATACATAACTAAATTTGATACTTATATTTTCGTATGAAA
ATGAGTTGTGGAAGTTTTGAGTAGATATTACTTTATCACTTTTTGAACTAAGAAACTTTTGTAAAGAAAT
TTTACTATATATATATATTCCTTTTTTTCCTAGCCTGTTTCTTCCTTGTTTACTGTATTTGTTCATGTTT
GGTGCATAGAACTGGGTAAAATGGCAAAGTTCTGTGTTTAATTTCTTCAAAATGTATATATTTAGTGCTG
CACCTTAGAGCACTTTGAAATACCTCATGTTTATGAAAATAAATAGCAATTAAATGATGCGCGGCCGCTG
GCCGCAATAAAATATCTTTATTTTCATTACATCTGTGTGTTGGTTTTTTGTGTGAGGATCTAAATGAGTC
TTCGGACCTCGCGGGGGCCGCTTAAGCGGTGGTTAGGGTTTGTCTGACGCGGGGGGAGGGGGAAGGAACG
AAACACTCTCATTCGGAGGCGGCTCGGGGTTTGGTCTTGGTGGCCACGGGCACGCAGAAGAGCGCCGCGA
TCCTCTTAAGCACCCCCCCGCCCTCCGTGGAGGCGGGGGTTTGGTCGGCGGGTGGTAACTGGCGGGCCGC
TGACTCGGGCGGGTCGCGCGCCCCAGAGTGTGACCTTTTCGGTCTGCTCGCAGACCCCCGGGCGGCGCCG
CCGCGGCGGCGACGGGCTCGCTGGGTCCTAGGCTCCATGGGGACCGTATACGTGGACAGGCTCTGGAGCA
TCCGCACGACTGCGGTGATATTACCGGAGACCTTCTGCGGGACGAGCCGGGTCACGCGGCTGACGCGGAG
CGTCCGTTGGGCGACAAACACCAGGACGGGGCACAGGTACACTATCTTGTCACCCGGAGGCGCGAGGGAC
TGCAGGAGCTTCAGGGAGTGGCGCAGCTGCTTCATCCCCGTGGCCCGTTGCTCGCGTTTGCTGGCGGTGT
CCCCGGAAGAAATATATTTGCATGTCTTTAGTTCTATGATGACACAAACCCCGCCCAGCGTCTTGTCATT
GGCGAATTCGAACACGCAGATGCAGTCGGGGCGGCGCGGTCCCAGGTCCACTTCGCATATTAAGGTGACG
CGTGTGGCCTCGAACACCGAGCGACCCTGCAGCGACCCGCTTAAAAGCTTGGCATTCCGGTACTGTTGGT
AAAGCCACCATGGCCGATGCTAAGAACATTAAGAAGGGCCCTGCTCCCTTCTACCCTCTGGAGGATGGCA
CCGCTGGCGAGCAGCTGCACAAGGCCATGAAGAGGTATGCCCTGGTGCCTGGCACCATTGCCTTCACCGA
TGCCCACATTGAGGTGGACATCACCTATGCCGAGTACTTCGAGATGTCTGTGCGCCTGGCCGAGGCCATG
AAGAGGTACGGCCTGAACACCAACCACCGCATCGTGGTGTGCTCTGAGAACTCTCTGCAGTTCTTCATGC
CAGTGCTGGGCGCCCTGTTCATCGGAGTGGCCGTGGCCCCTGCTAACGACATTTACAACGAGCGCGAGCT
GCTGAACAGCATGGGCATTTCTCAGCCTACCGTGGTGTTCGTGTCTAAGAAGGGCCTGCAGAAGATCCTG
AACGTGCAGAAGAAGCTGCCTATCATCCAGAAGATCATCATCATGGACTCTAAGACCGACTACCAGGGCT
TCCAGAGCATGTACACATTCGTGACATCTCATCTGCCTCCTGGCTTCAACGAGTACGACTTCGTGCCAGA
GTCTTTCGACAGGGACAAAACCATTGCCCTGATCATGAACAGCTCTGGGTCTACCGGCCTGCCTAAGGGC
GTGGCCCTGCCTCATCGCACCGCCTGTGTGCGCTTCTCTCACGCCCGCGACCCTATTTTCGGCAACCAGA
TCATCCCCGACACCGCTATTCTGAGCGTGGTGCCATTCCACCACGGCTTCGGCATGTTCACCACCCTGGG
CTACCTGATTTGCGGCTTTCGGGTGGTGCTGATGTACCGCTTCGAGGAGGAGCTGTTCCTGCGCAGCCTG
CAAGACTACAAAATTCAGTCTGCCCTGCTGGTGCCAACCCTGTTCAGCTTCTTCGCTAAGAGCACCCTGA
TCGACAAGTACGACCTGTCTAACCTGCACGAGATTGCCTCTGGCGGCGCCCCACTGTCTAAGGAGGTGGG
CGAAGCCGTGGCCAAGCGCTTTCATCTGCCAGGCATCCGCCAGGGCTACGGCCTGACCGAGACAACCAGC
GCCATTCTGATTACCCCAGAGGGCGACGACAAGCCTGGCGCCGTGGGCAAGGTGGTGCCATTCTTCGAGG
CCAAGGTGGTGGACCTGGACACCGGCAAGACCCTGGGAGTGAACCAGCGCGGCGAGCTGTGTGTGCGCGG
CCCTATGATTATGTCCGGCTACGTGAATAACCCTGAGGCCACAAACGCCCTGATCGACAAGGACGGCTGG
CTGCACTCTGGCGACATTGCCTACTGGGACGAGGACGAGCACTTCTTCATCGTGGACCGCCTGAAGTCTC
TGATCAAGTACAAGGGCTACCAGGTGGCCCCAGCCGAGCTGGAGTCTATCCTGCTGCAGCACCCTAACAT
TTTCGACGCCGGAGTGGCCGGCCTGCCCGACGACGATGCCGGCGAGCTGCCTGCCGCCGTCGTCGTGCTG
GAACACGGCAAGACCATGACCGAGAAGGAGATCGTGGACTATGTGGCCAGCCAGGTGACAACCGCCAAGA
AGCTGCGCGGCGGAGTGGTGTTCGTGGACGAGGTGCCCAAGGGCCTGACCGGCAAGCTGGACGCCCGCAA
GATCCGCGAGATCCTGATCAAGGCTAAGAAAGGCGGCAAGATCGCCGTGTAATAATTCTAGAGTCGGGGC
GGCCGGCCGCTTCGAGCAGACATGATAAGATACATTGATGAGTTTGGACAAACCACAACTAGAATGCAGT
GAAAAAAATGCTTTATTTGTGAAATTTGTGATGCTATTGCTTTATTTGTAACCATTATAAGCTGCAATAA
ACAAGTTAACAACAACAATTGCATTCATTTTATGTTTCAGGTTCAGGGGGAGGTGTGGGAGGTTTTTTAA
AGCAAGTAAAACCTCTACAAATGTGGTAAAATCGATAAGGATCCAGGTGGCACTTTTCGGGGAAATGTGC
GCGGAACCCCTATTTGTTTATTTTTCTAAATACATTCAAATATGTATCCGCTCATGAGACAATAACCCTG
ATAAATGCTTCAATAATATTGAAAAAGGAAGAGTATGAGTATTCAACATTTCCGTGTCGCCCTTATTCCC
TTTTTTGCGGCATTTTGCCTTCCTGTTTTTGCTCACCCAGAAACGCTGGTGAAAGTAAAAGATGCTGAAG
ATCAGTTGGGTGCACGAGTGGGTTACATCGAACTGGATCTCAACAGCGGTAAGATCCTTGAGAGTTTTCG
CCCCGAAGAACGTTTTCCAATGATGAGCACTTTTAAAGTTCTGCTATGTGGCGCGGTATTATCCCGTATT
GACGCCGGGCAAGAGCAACTCGGTCGCCGCATACACTATTCTCAGAATGACTTGGTTGAGTACTCACCAG
TCACAGAAAAGCATCTTACGGATGGCATGACAGTAAGAGAATTATGCAGTGCTGCCATAACCATGAGTGA
TAACACTGCGGCCAACTTACTTCTGACAACGATCGGAGGACCGAAGGAGCTAACCGCTTTTTTGCACAAC
ATGGGGGATCATGTAACTCGCCTTGATCGTTGGGAACCGGAGCTGAATGAAGCCATACCAAACGACGAGC
GTGACACCACGATGCCTGTAGCAATGGCAACAACGTTGCGCAAACTATTAACTGGCGAACTACTTACTCT
AGCTTCCCGGCAACAATTAATAGACTGGATGGAGGCGGATAAAGTTGCAGGACCACTTCTGCGCTCGGCC
CTTCCGGCTGGCTGGTTTATTGCTGATAAATCTGGAGCCGGTGAGCGTGGGTCTCGCGGTATCATTGCAG
CACTGGGGCCAGATGGTAAGCCCTCCCGTATCGTAGTTATCTACACGACGGGGAGTCAGGCAACTATGGA
TGAACGAAATAGACAGATCGCTGAGATAGGTGCCTCACTGATTAAGCATTGGTAACTGTCAGACCAAGTT
TACTCATATATACTTTAGATTGATTTAAAACTTCATTTTTAATTTAAAAGGATCTAGGTGAAGATCCTTT
TTGATAATCTCATGACCAAAATCCCTTAACGTGAGTTTTCGTTCCACTGAGCGTCAGACCCCGTAGAAAA
GATCAAAGGATCTTCTTGAGATCCTTTTTTTCTGCGCGTAATCTGCTGCTTGCAAACAAAAAAACCACCG
CTACCAGCGGTGGTTTGTTTGCCGGATCAAGAGCTACCAACTCTTTTTCCGAAGGTAACTGGCTTCAGCA
GAGCGCAGATACCAAATACTGTTCTTCTAGTGTAGCCGTAGTTAGGCCACCACTTCAAGAACTCTGTAGC
ACCGCCTACATACCTCGCTCTGCTAATCCTGTTACCAGTGGCTGCTGCCAGTGGCGATAAGTCGTGTCTT
ACCGGGTTGGACTCAAGACGATAGTTACCGGATAAGGCGCAGCGGTCGGGCTGAACGGGGGGTTCGTGCA
CACAGCCCAGCTTGGAGCGAACGACCTACACCGAACTGAGATACCTACAGCGTGAGCTATGAGAAAGCGC
CACGCTTCCCGAAGGGAGAAAGGCGGACAGGTATCCGGTAAGCGGCAGGGTCGGAACAGGAGAGCGCACG
AGGGAGCTTCCAGGGGGAAACGCCTGGTATCTTTATAGTCCTGTCGGGTTTCGCCACCTCTGACTTGAGC
GTCGATTTTTGTGATGCTCGTCAGGGGGGCGGAGCCTATGGAAAAACGCCAGCAACGCGGCCTTTTTACG
GTTCCTGGCCTTTTGCTGGC
Features (pLannotate 1.2.2; 12 found; start..end, strand, type, name):
     83..440     +  promoter       SV40 promoter: SV40 enhancer and early promoter
    510..642     +  intron         chimeric intron: chimera between introns from human β-globin and immunoglobulin heavy chain genes
    687..705     +  promoter       T7 promoter: promoter for bacteriophage T7 RNA polymerase
    715..1650    +  CDS            hRluc: Renilla luciferase human codon-optimized
   2596..2644    +  polyA_signal   poly(A) signal: synthetic polyadenylation signal
   2653..3404    +  promoter       HSV TK promoter: herpes simplex virus thymidine kinase promoter
   3440..5092    +  CDS            luciferase: firefly luciferase; luc+; enhanced luc+ version of the luciferase gene AAS38485.1 42718124.0
   5136..5257    -  polyA_signal   SV40 poly(A) signal: SV40 polyadenylation signal
   5280..5348    -  CDS            large T antigen (fragment): large T antigen from SV40 (simian virus 40)
   5390..5494    +  promoter       AmpR promoter: bla
   5495..6355    +  CDS            AmpR: β-lactamase; bla; confers resistance to ampicillin, carbenicillin, and related antibiotics
   6526..7114    +  rep_origin     ori: high-copy-number ColE1/pMB1/pBR322/pUC origin of replication
