[The description below was written by a language model from this plasmid's Addgene catalogue record and pLannotate feature annotations shown in this document.]
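Description:
psiCHECK-2-nMyc-wt_3'UTR is a dual-luciferase reporter plasmid for mammalian cells, built on the psiCHECK-2 backbone and carrying the wild-type 3' untranslated region of mouse nMyc (about 900 bp). It is propagated in E. coli through a high-copy ColE1/pUC-type origin and selected with ampicillin via the β-lactamase gene under its own bla promoter.

The test cassette is driven by the SV40 enhancer/early promoter, followed by a chimeric β-globin/immunoglobulin intron that promotes efficient processing of the transcript, a T7 promoter that allows in vitro transcription, and the human codon-optimized Renilla luciferase (hRluc) coding sequence. The nMyc 3'UTR was inserted between XhoI and NotI sites, both retained. The annotation table does not label this insert, but it would correspond to the unannotated stretch between the end of hRluc and the synthetic poly(A) signal, so that the UTR becomes part of the Renilla mRNA rather than of the protein. Any post-transcriptional regulation acting on the UTR, such as microRNA-mediated repression, therefore changes Renilla output. A second, independent cassette on the same plasmid expresses firefly luciferase (luc+) from the HSV thymidine kinase promoter with an SV40 late-region poly(A) signal, the adjacent large T antigen fragment being a remnant of that SV40 segment. This provides an internal control for normalizing transfection efficiency and cell number.

The associated publication concerns opposing microRNA families that regulate self-renewal in mouse embryonic stem cells, which fits use of this plasmid to test whether candidate microRNAs target the nMyc 3'UTR. The "wt" label implies comparison with mutated versions, though none is described in this record.
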