Addgene plasmid #31858: psiCHECK-2-nMyc-wt_3'UTR
Depositing lab: Robert Blelloch. Depositing organization: University of California, San Francisco (UCSF). Publication: Opposing microRNA families regulate self-renewal in mouse embryonic stem cells. Melton C, Judson RL, Blelloch R. Nature. 2010 Feb 4;463(7281):621-6. Epub 2010 Jan 6. 10.1038/nature08725 PubMed 20054295.
Backbone
  Vector backbone: psiCHECK-2
  Backbone size w/o insert (bp): 6273
  Vector type: Mammalian Expression, Luciferase
Growth in bacteria
  Bacterial resistance: Ampicillin, 100 μg/mL
  Growth temperature: 37°C
  Growth strain: DH5alpha
  Copy number: High Copy
Gene/Insert
  Gene/Insert name: nMyc wild-type 3'UTR
  Species: M. musculus (mouse)
  Insert size (bp): 900
  Promoter: SV40
  Tag / fusion protein: Luciferase (N terminal on backbone)
  Cloning method: Restriction Enzyme; 5′ cloning site XhoI (not destroyed); 3′ cloning site NotI (not destroyed)
  Sequencing primers: 5′ psiCHECK2-F
Terms and licenses: Academic/Nonprofit Terms; Industry Terms: Not Available to Industry
How to cite: psiCHECK-2-nMyc-wt_3'UTR was a gift from Robert Blelloch (Addgene plasmid # 31858 ; http://n2t.net/addgene:31858 ; RRID:Addgene_31858)
