>Addgene plasmid #31858 | psiCHECK-2-nMyc-wt_3'UTR | addgene partial sequence | sequence record 37195 | psiCHECK2-F 5'-GTCCGCAACTACAACGCCTACCTT-3'
CNCNNGACNGCCTAGAGTTCATCGAGTCCGACCCTGGGTTCTTTTCCAACGCTATTGTCGAGGGAGCTAA
GAAGTTCCCTAACACCGAGTTCGTGAAGGTGAAGGGCCTCCACTTCAGCCAGGAGGACGCTCCAGATGAA
ATGGGTAAGTACATCAAGAGCTTCGTGGAGCGCGTGCTGAAGAACGAGCAGTAATTCTAGGCGATCGCTC
GAGCGTTTCCCACACGGACAGTCACTGCCACTTTGCACATTTTGATTTTTTTTTTTTTTTTAAACAAACA
TTGTGTTGACATTAAGAATGTTGGTTTACTTTCAAATTGGTCCCCTGTCGAGTCTGGATCTGGGTAGGGG
GCAGGACACGGGGTTCTGCCATGACCTTGGAAAAAAAACTGACTTATGGGATGCTGGGTGGCTTGTTTTC
CTCCTCCATATCACCTGGTGACAGCCGTGGAAGTTCGGGACACTAAGGAGCTTCAGGAGGCTGTGAAGTC
ACCTTGTTCCGGTCCAAGATTCCAAACAGAGTCATTCCTTCTTTTTACAATGGTGCTTAAGTTCCAGCAA
ATGCCACAGAAGGGGGGGTTGCCATTTGATGCCCCTGGGAACACTTGTGTAAATACCATTGATACGCCCG
CCTTTTGTATACGTCCTGGGTAATGAGAGGTGGCTCTTGCGGCCAGTATTAGACTGGAAGTTCACACCTA
AGTACTGTAAGAATACCTCAATGTTTGAGGGGCATGTTTTGTATACAAATATATTGTTAATCTGTTATGT
ACTGTACTAATTCCTACACGGCCTATATACTTTAGTATGACGCTGATACATAACTAAATTTGATACTTAT
ATTTTCC
